Addgene plasmid #245907: mSHANK2_PDZ
Purpose: Bacterial expression of SHANK2 PDZ domain (247-340)
Depositing lab: Ben Goult. Depositing organization: University of Liverpool. Publication: Cyclin-dependent kinase-like 5 (CDKL5) binds to talin and is anchored at the postsynaptic density via direct interaction with PDZ domains. Otani Y, Goodall E, Srinivasan V, Ball NJ, Barnett SFH, Zech T, Saarikangas J, Goult BT. bioRxiv 2025.08.27.672337; doi: https://doi.org/10.1101/2025.08.27.672337.
Backbone
  Vector backbone: pET151 dTOPO
  Vector type: Bacterial Expression
Growth in bacteria
  Bacterial resistance: Ampicillin, 100 μg/mL
  Growth temperature: 37°C
  Growth strain: DH5alpha
  Copy number: High Copy
Gene/Insert
  Gene/Insert name: SHANK2
  Species: M. musculus (mouse)
  Entrez Gene: Shank2 (a.k.a. ProSAP1, mKIAA1022)
  Promoter: T7
  Tag / fusion protein: HisTag-V5 (N terminal on insert)
  Cloning method: Gene Synthesis
  Sequencing primers: 5′ T7F; 3′ T7R
Terms and licenses: Academic/Nonprofit Terms; Industry Terms: Not Available to Industry
How to cite: mSHANK2_PDZ was a gift from Ben Goult (Addgene plasmid # 245907 ; http://n2t.net/addgene:245907 ; RRID:Addgene_245907)
