[The description below was written by a language model from this plasmid's Addgene catalogue record and pLannotate feature annotations shown in this document.]
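Description:
mSHANK2_PDZ is a bacterial expression plasmid built on the pET151 dTOPO backbone for producing the PDZ domain of mouse SHANK2 (residues 247–340) in E. coli. SHANK2 is a scaffolding adapter of the postsynaptic density of excitatory synapses. The insert was made by gene synthesis. The annotated sequence is about 6 kb and carries a pBR322-type ColE1 origin together with the bom region and the rop gene. The catalogue lists the plasmid as high copy, although Rop normally restrains copy number. Selection is by ampicillin through the β-lactamase gene and its own promoter. Several tetracycline-resistance fragments and a partial tet promoter are also annotated, but these are non-functional remnants of the pBR322 lineage rather than usable markers.

Expression is driven by a T7 promoter followed immediately by a lac operator, with the T7 gene 10 ribosome binding site upstream and a T7 terminator downstream. The plasmid-borne lacI gene supplies repressor, so transcription stays low until it is induced with IPTG in a host that provides T7 RNA polymerase. The open reading frame starts with an N-terminal tag region recorded as His tag plus V5. The feature table annotates the V5 epitope and a TEV protease site but not the His tag itself. The TEV site allows the tags to be removed from the Shank2 fragment after affinity purification. A short match to a T7 gene 10-derived sequence lies between the insert and the terminator and is probably backbone sequence rather than part of the expressed protein. The associated work concerns binding of CDKL5 to PDZ domains at the postsynaptic density, so the plasmid is suited to making recombinant PDZ domain for biochemical or structural interaction studies.
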