Features (pLannotate 1.2.2; 21 found; start..end, strand, type, name):
    209..227     +  promoter       T7 promoter: promoter for bacteriophage T7 RNA polymerase
    228..252     +  protein_bind   lac operator: The lac repressor binds to the lac operator to inhibit transcription in E. coli. This inhibition can be relieved by adding lactose or isopropyl-β-D-thiogalactopyranoside (IPTG). lac repressor encoded by lacI
    267..289     +  RBS            RBS: efficient ribosome binding site from bacteriophage T7 gene 10 (Olins and Rangwala, 1989)
    318..359     +  CDS            V5 tag: epitope tag from simian virus 5
    360..379     +  CDS            TEV site (fragment): tobacco etch virus (TEV) protease recognition and cleavage site
    396..677     +  CDS            Shank2 (fragment): SHAN2_MOUSE - Also known as Cortbp1, Kiaa1022. Experimental evidence at protein level: Swiss-Prot protein existence level 1. Seems to be an adapter protein in the postsynaptic density (PSD) of excitatory synapses that interconnects receptors of the postsynaptic membrane including NMDA-type and metabotropic glutamate receptors, and the actin-based cytoskeleton. May play a role in the structural and functional organization of the dendritic spine and synaptic junction (By similarity). From Mus musculus (Mouse).
    700..749     +  CDS            SET1 (fragment): solubility-enhancement tag derived from T7 phage gene 10B
    757..804     +  terminator     T7 terminator: transcription terminator for bacteriophage T7 RNA polymerase
    827..931     -  CDS            TcR (fragment): tetracycline efflux protein; tet; confers resistance to tetracycline
    988..1011    -  promoter       tet promoter (fragment): E. coli promoter for tetracycline efflux protein gene
   1128..1232    +  promoter       AmpR promoter: bla
   1233..2093    +  CDS            AmpR: β-lactamase; bla; confers resistance to ampicillin, carbenicillin, and related antibiotics
   2264..2852    +  rep_origin     ori: high-copy-number ColE1/pMB1/pBR322/pUC origin of replication
   3038..3177    -  misc_feature   bom: basis of mobility region from pBR322
   3279..3470    -  CDS            rop: Rop protein, which maintains plasmids at low copy number; rop
   3487..3867    +  CDS            YPB1_ECOLX: Protein predicted: Swiss-Prot protein existence level 4. From Escherichia coli.
   4109..4733    -  CDS            TcR (fragment): tetracycline efflux protein; tet; confers resistance to tetracycline
   4748..4769    -  protein_bind   CAP binding site: CAP binding activates transcription in the presence of cAMP. E. coli catabolite activator protein
   4782..5864    -  CDS            lacI: lac repressor; lacI; The lac repressor binds to the lac operator to inhibit transcription in E. coli. This inhibition can be relieved by adding lactose or isopropyl-β-D-thiogalactopyranoside (IPTG).
   5865..5942    -  promoter       lacI promoter: lacI
   5950..187     -  CDS            TcR (fragment) (across the origin): tetracycline efflux protein; tet; confers resistance to tetracycline
>Addgene plasmid #245907 | mSHANK2_PDZ | addgene full sequence | sequence record 490449 | Addgene NGS Result
CAAGGAGATGGCGCCCAACAGTCCCCCGGCCACGGGGCCTGCCACCATACCCACGCCGAAACAAGCGCTC
ATGAGCCCGAAGTGGCGAGCCCGATCTTCCCCATCGGTGATGTCGGCGATATAGGCGCCAGCAACCGCAC
CTGTGGCGCCGGTGATGCCGGCCACGATGCGTCCGGCGTAGAGGATCGAGATCTCGATCCCGCGAAATTA
ATACGACTCACTATAGGGGAATTGTGAGCGGATAACAATTCCCCTCTAGAAATAATTTTGTTTAACTTTA
AGAAGGAGATATACATATGCATCATCACCATCACCATGGTAAGCCTATCCCTAACCCTCTCCTCGGTCTC
GATTCTACGGAAAACCTGTATTTTCAGGGAATTGATCCCTTCACCACCGTTGTGCTGCAGAAAAAGGATA
ATGAAGGTTTTGGTTTTGTTCTGCGTGGTGCAAAAGCAGATACCCCGATTGAAGAATTTACCCCGACACC
GGCATTTCCGGCACTGCAGTATCTGGAAAGCGTTGATGAAGGTGGTGTTGCATGGCAGGCAGGTCTGCGT
ACCGGTGATTTTCTGATTGAAGTGAATAATGAGAACGTGGTGAAAGTTGGTCATCGTCAGGTTGTTAATA
TGATTCGTCAAGGTGGCAATCACCTGATTCTGAAAGTTGTTACCGTGTAAAAGGGCGAGCTCAGATCCGG
CTGCTAACAAAGCCCGAAAGGAAGCTGAGTTGGCTGCTGCCACCGCTGAGCAATAACTAGCATAACCCCT
TGGGGCCTCTAAACGGGTCTTGAGGGGTTTTTTGCTGAAAGGAGGAACTATATCCGGATATCCCGCAAGA
GGCCCGGCAGTACCGGCATAACCAAGCCTATGCCTACAGCATCCAGGGTGACGGTGCCGAGGATGACGAT
GAGCGCATTGTTAGATTTCATACACGGTGCCTGACTGCGTTAGCAATTTAACTGTGATAAACTACCGCAT
TAAAGCTAGCTTATCGATGATAAGCTGTCAAACATGAGAATTAATTCTTGAAGACGAAAGGGCCTCGTGA
TACGCCTATTTTTATAGGTTAATGTCATGATAATAATGGTTTCTTAGACGTCAGGTGGCACTTTTCGGGG
AAATGTGCGCGGAACCCCTATTTGTTTATTTTTCTAAATACATTCAAATATGTATCCGCTCATGAGACAA
TAACCCTGATAAATGCTTCAATAATATTGAAAAAGGAAGAGTATGAGTATTCAACATTTCCGTGTCGCCC
TTATTCCCTTTTTTGCGGCATTTTGCCTTCCTGTTTTTGCTCACCCAGAAACGCTGGTGAAAGTAAAAGA
TGCTGAAGATCAGTTGGGTGCACGAGTGGGTTACATCGAACTGGATCTCAACAGCGGTAAGATCCTTGAG
AGTTTTCGCCCCGAAGAACGTTTTCCAATGATGAGCACTTTTAAAGTTCTGCTATGTGGCGCGGTATTAT
CCCGTGTTGACGCCGGGCAAGAGCAACTCGGTCGCCGCATACACTATTCTCAGAATGACTTGGTTGAGTA
CTCACCAGTCACAGAAAAGCATCTTACGGATGGCATGACAGTAAGAGAATTATGCAGTGCTGCCATAACC
ATGAGTGATAACACTGCGGCCAACTTACTTCTGACAACGATCGGAGGACCGAAGGAGCTAACCGCTTTTT
TGCACAACATGGGGGATCATGTAACTCGCCTTGATCGTTGGGAACCGGAGCTGAATGAAGCCATACCAAA
CGACGAGCGTGACACCACGATGCCTGCAGCAATGGCAACAACGTTGCGCAAACTATTAACTGGCGAACTA
CTTACTCTAGCTTCCCGGCAACAATTAATAGACTGGATGGAGGCGGATAAAGTTGCAGGACCACTTCTGC
GCTCGGCCCTTCCGGCTGGCTGGTTTATTGCTGATAAATCTGGAGCCGGTGAGCGTGGGTCTCGCGGTAT
CATTGCAGCACTGGGGCCAGATGGTAAGCCCTCCCGTATCGTAGTTATCTACACGACGGGGAGTCAGGCA
ACTATGGATGAACGAAATAGACAGATCGCTGAGATAGGTGCCTCACTGATTAAGCATTGGTAACTGTCAG
ACCAAGTTTACTCATATATACTTTAGATTGATTTAAAACTTCATTTTTAATTTAAAAGGATCTAGGTGAA
GATCCTTTTTGATAATCTCATGACCAAAATCCCTTAACGTGAGTTTTCGTTCCACTGAGCGTCAGACCCC
GTAGAAAAGATCAAAGGATCTTCTTGAGATCCTTTTTTTCTGCGCGTAATCTGCTGCTTGCAAACAAAAA
AACCACCGCTACCAGCGGTGGTTTGTTTGCCGGATCAAGAGCTACCAACTCTTTTTCCGAAGGTAACTGG
CTTCAGCAGAGCGCAGATACCAAATACTGTCCTTCTAGTGTAGCCGTAGTTAGGCCACCACTTCAAGAAC
TCTGTAGCACCGCCTACATACCTCGCTCTGCTAATCCTGTTACCAGTGGCTGCTGCCAGTGGCGATAAGT
CGTGTCTTACCGGGTTGGACTCAAGACGATAGTTACCGGATAAGGCGCAGCGGTCGGGCTGAACGGGGGG
TTCGTGCACACAGCCCAGCTTGGAGCGAACGACCTACACCGAACTGAGATACCTACAGCGTGAGCTATGA
GAAAGCGCCACGCTTCCCGAAGGGAGAAAGGCGGACAGGTATCCGGTAAGCGGCAGGGTCGGAACAGGAG
AGCGCACGAGGGAGCTTCCAGGGGGAAACGCCTGGTATCTTTATAGTCCTGTCGGGTTTCGCCACCTCTG
ACTTGAGCGTCGATTTTTGTGATGCTCGTCAGGGGGGCGGAGCCTATGGAAAAACGCCAGCAACGCGGCC
TTTTTACGGTTCCTGGCCTTTTGCTGGCCTTTTGCTCACATGTTCTTTCCTGCGTTATCCCCTGATTCTG
TGGATAACCGTATTACCGCCTTTGAGTGAGCTGATACCGCTCGCCGCAGCCGAACGACCGAGCGCAGCGA
GTCAGTGAGCGAGGAAGCGGAAGAGCGCCTGATGCGGTATTTTCTCCTTACGCATCTGTGCGGTATTTCA
CACCGCAATGGTGCACTCTCAGTACAATCTGCTCTGATGCCGCATAGTTAAGCCAGTATACACTCCGCTA
TCGCTACGTGACTGGGTCATGGCTGCGCCCCGACACCCGCCAACACCCGCTGACGCGCCCTGACGGGCTT
GTCTGCTCCCGGCATCCGCTTACAGACAAGCTGTGACCGTCTCCGGGAGCTGCATGTGTCAGAGGTTTTC
ACCGTCATCACCGAAACGCGCGAGGCAGCTGCGGTAAAGCTCATCAGCGTGGTCGTGAAGCGATTCACAG
ATGTCTGCCTGTTCATCCGCGTCCAGCTCGTTGAGTTTCTCCAGAAGCGTTAATGTCTGGCTTCTGATAA
AGCGGGCCATGTTAAGGGCGGTTTTTTCCTGTTTGGTCACTGATGCCTCCGTGTAAGGGGGATTTCTGTT
CATGGGGGTAATGATACCGATGAAACGAGAGAGGATGCTCACGATACGGGTTACTGATGATGAACATGCC
CGGTTACTGGAACGTTGTGAGGGTAAACAACTGGCGGTATGGATGCGGCGGGACCAGAGAAAAATCACTC
AGGGTCAATGCCAGCGCTTCGTTAATACAGATGTAGGTGTTCCACAGGGTAGCCAGCAGCATCCTGCGAT
GCAGATCCGGAACATAATGGTGCAGGGCGCTGACTTCCGCGTTTCCAGACTTTACGAAACACGGAAACCG
AAGACCATTCATGTTGTTGCTCAGGTCGCAGACGTTTTGCAGCAGCAGTCGCTTCACGTTCGCTCGCGTA
TCGGTGATTCATTCTGCTAACCAGTAAGGCAACCCCGCCAGCCTAGCCGGGTCCTCAACGACAGGAGCAC
GATCATGCGCACCCGTGGCCAGGACCCAACGCTGCCCGAGATGCGCCGCGTGCGGCTGCTGGAGATGGCG
GACGCGATGGATATGTTCTGCCAAGGGTTGGTTTGCGCATTCACAGTTCTCCGCAAGAATTGATTGGCTC
CAATTCTTGGAGTGGTGAATCCGTTAGCGAGGTGCCGCCGGCTTCCATTCAGGTCGAGGTGGCCCGGCTC
CATGCACCGCGACGCAACGCGGGGAGGCAGACAAGGTATAGGGCGGCGCCTACAATCCATGCCAACCCGT
TCCATGTGCTCGCCGAGGCGGCATAAATCGCCGTGACGATCAGCGGTCCAATGATCGAAGTTAGGCTGGT
AAGAGCCGCGAGCGATCCTTGAAGCTGTCCCTGATGGTCGTCATCTACCTGCCTGGACAGCATGGCCTGC
AACGCGGGCATCCCGATGCCGCCGGAAGCGAGAAGAATCATAATGGGGAAGGCCATCCAGCCTCGCGTCG
CGAACGCCAGCAAGACGTAGCCCAGCGCGTCGGCCGCCATGCCGGCGATAATGGCCTGCTTCTCGCCGAA
ACGTTTGGTGGCGGGACCAGTGACGAAGGCTTGAGCGAGGGCGTGCAAGATTCCGAATACCGCAAGCGAC
AGGCCGATCATCGTCGCGCTCCAGCGAAAGCGGTCCTCGCCGAAAATGACCCAGAGCGCTGCCGGCACCT
GTCCTACGAGTTGCATGATAAAGAAGACAGTCATAAGTGCGGCGACGATAGTCATGCCCCGCGCCCACCG
GAAGGAGCTGACTGGGTTGAAGGCTCTCAAGGGCATCGGTCGAGATCCCGGTGCCTAATGAGTGAGCTAA
CTTACATTAATTGCGTTGCGCTCACTGCCCGCTTTCCAGTCGGGAAACCTGTCGTGCCAGCTGCATTAAT
GAATCGGCCAACGCGCGGGGAGAGGCGGTTTGCGTATTGGGCGCCAGGGTGGTTTTTCTTTTCACCAGTG
AGACGGGCAACAGCTGATTGCCCTTCACCGCCTGGCCCTGAGAGAGTTGCAGCAAGCGGTCCACGCTGGT
TTGCCCCAGCAGGCGAAAATCCTGTTTGATGGTGGTTAACGGCGGGATATAACATGAGCTGTCTTCGGTA
TCGTCGTATCCCACTACCGAGATATCCGCACCAACGCGCAGCCCGGACTCGGTAATGGCGCGCATTGCGC
CCAGCGCCATCTGATCGTTGGCAACCAGCATCGCAGTGGGAACGATGCCCTCATTCAGCATTTGCATGGT
TTGTTGAAAACCGGACATGGCACTCCAGTCGCCTTCCCGTTCCGCTATCGGCTGAATTTGATTGCGAGTG
AGATATTTATGCCAGCCAGCCAGACGCAGACGCGCCGAGACAGAACTTAATGGGCCCGCTAACAGCGCGA
TTTGCTGGTGACCCAATGCGACCAGATGCTCCACGCCCAGTCGCGTACCGTCTTCATGGGAGAAAATAAT
ACTGTTGATGGGTGTCTGGTCAGAGACATCAAGAAATAACGCCGGAACATTAGTGCAGGCAGCTTCCACA
GCAATGGCATCCTGGTCATCCAGCGGATAGTTAATGATCAGCCCACTGACGCGTTGCGCGAGAAGATTGT
GCACCGCCGCTTTACAGGCTTCGACGCCGCTTCGTTCTACCATCGACACCACCACGCTGGCACCCAGTTG
ATCGGCGCGAGATTTAATCGCCGCGACAATTTGCGACGGCGCGTGCAGGGCCAGACTGGAGGTGGCAACG
CCAATCAGCAACGACTGTTTGCCCGCCAGTTGTTGTGCCACGCGGTTGGGAATGTAATTCAGCTCCGCCA
TCGCCGCTTCCACTTTTTCCCGCGTTTTCGCAGAAACGTGGCTGGCCTGGTTCACCACGCGGGAAACGGT
CTGATAAGAGACACCGGCATACTCTGCGACATCGTATAACGTTACTGGTTTCACATTCACCACCCTGAAT
TGACTCTCTTCCGGGCGCTATCATGCCATACCGCGAAAGGTTTTGCGCCATTCGATGGTGTCCGGGATCT
CGACGCTCTCCCTTATGCGACTCCTGCATTAGGAAGCAGCCCAGTAGTAGGTTGAGGCCGTTGAGCACCG
CCGCCGCAAGGAATGGTGCATG
